Addgene plasmid #62568: pJKR-L-acuR
Purpose: Acrylate biosensor. Low copy plasmid that expresses GFP proportional to acrylate concentration.
Depositing lab: George Church. Depositing organization: Harvard Medical School. Publication: Synthetic biosensors for precise gene control and real-time monitoring of metabolites. Rogers JK, Guzman CD, Taylor ND, Raman S, Anderson K, Church GM. Nucleic Acids Res. 2015 Jul 7. pii: gkv616. 10.1093/nar/gkv616 PubMed 26152303.
Backbone
  Vector backbone: SC101
  Vector type: Bacterial Expression
Growth in bacteria
  Bacterial resistance: Ampicillin, 100 μg/mL
  Growth temperature: 37°C
  Growth strain: DH5alpha
  Copy number: Low Copy
Gene/Insert
  Gene/Insert name: GFP
Terms and licenses: Academic/Nonprofit Terms; Industry Terms: Not Available to Industry
How to cite: pJKR-L-acuR was a gift from George Church (Addgene plasmid # 62568 ; http://n2t.net/addgene:62568 ; RRID:Addgene_62568)
