[The description below was written by a language model from this plasmid's Addgene catalogue record and pLannotate feature annotations shown in this document.]
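Description:
pJKR-L-acuR is a low-copy bacterial expression plasmid of about 5.1 kb that acts as a fluorescent biosensor for acrylate in E. coli. It is built on an SC101 backbone. Replication depends on the pSC101 origin together with the plasmid-encoded Rep101 (RepA) initiator protein, which keeps copy number low. Selection is by ampicillin, through the β-lactamase gene (AmpR) driven by its own bla promoter.

The sensing module has two parts. The first is acuR, annotated as a transcriptional repressor from Rhodobacter (Cereibacter) sphaeroides that controls its own operon and probably binds two operator sequences in its promoter. The acuR reading frame is followed by a T7 terminator. The second part is the reporter, superfolder GFP, a rapidly maturing Aequorea victoria derivative, which is preceded by a ribosome binding site derived from phage T7 gene 10. Upstream of the reporter, a 5S rRNA segment and the rrnB T1 and T2 terminators presumably insulate GFP from read-through transcription originating elsewhere on the plasmid. The feature table does not annotate the AcuR-responsive promoter or operator driving GFP, nor the promoter that expresses acuR. A CAP binding site lies between the two coding sequences, but its role is not stated.

The intended logic is that AcuR holds GFP expression off until acrylate relieves repression, so that fluorescence rises in proportion to acrylate concentration, as the record states. The associated publication's title indicates use of such sensors for inducible gene control and real-time monitoring of metabolites in living cells. The "L" in the name presumably marks this low-copy version.
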