Features (pLannotate 1.2.2; 12 found; start..end, strand, type, name):
      1..58      +  promoter       AmpR promoter (fragment): bla
     59..919     +  CDS            AmpR: β-lactamase; bla; confers resistance to ampicillin, carbenicillin, and related antibiotics
   1072..2022    -  CDS            Rep101: RepA protein needed for replication with the pSC101 origin; rep101
   2070..2292    -  rep_origin     pSC101 ori: low-copy replication origin that requires the Rep101 protein
   2835..2950    +  ncRNA          5S rRNA: Accession: RF00001 - 5S ribosomal RNA
   2954..3040    +  terminator     rrnB T1 terminator: Escherichia coli rrnB; transcription terminator T1 from the E. coli rrnB gene
   3132..3159    +  terminator     rrnB T2 terminator: transcription terminator T2 from the E. coli rrnB gene
   3252..3270    +  RBS            RBS (fragment): efficient ribosome binding site from bacteriophage T7 gene 10 (Olins and Rangwala, 1989)
   3278..3991    +  CDS            Superfolder GFP: Superfolder GFP is a basic (constitutively fluorescent) green fluorescent protein published in 2005, derived from Aequorea victoria. It is reported to be a very rapidly-maturing weak dimer.
   4020..4041    -  protein_bind   CAP binding site: CAP binding activates transcription in the presence of cAMP. E. coli catabolite activator protein
   4300..4956    +  CDS            acuR: ACUR_RHOS4 - Experimental evidence at protein level: Swiss-Prot protein existence level 1. A transcriptional repressor for its operon. Probably binds to 2 operator sequences in the promoter. From Rhodobacter sphaeroides (strain ATCC 17023 / DSM 158 / JCM 6121 / NBRC 12203 / NCIMB 8253 / ATH 2.4.1.) (Cereibacter sphaeroides).
   5013..5060    +  terminator     T7 terminator: transcription terminator for bacteriophage T7 RNA polymerase
>Addgene plasmid #62568 | pJKR-L-acuR | depositor full sequence | sequence record 102827 | pJKR-L-acuR sequence 5098 bps
TCCGCTCATGAGACAATAACCCTGATAAATGCTTCAATAATATTGAAAAAGGAAGAGTATGAGTATTCAA
CATTTCCGTGTCGCCCTTATTCCCTTTTTTGCGGCATTTTGCCTTCCTGTTTTTGCTCACCCAGAAACGC
TGGTGAAAGTAAAAGATGCTGAAGATCAGTTGGGTGCACGAGTGGGTTACATCGAACTGGATCTCAACAG
CGGTAAGATCCTTGAGAGTTTTCGCCCCGAAGAACGTTTTCCAATGATGAGCACTTTTAAAGTTCTGCTA
TGTGGCGCGGTATTATCCCGTATTGACGCCGGGCAAGAGCAACTCGGTCGCCGCATACACTATTCTCAGA
ATGACTTGGTTGAGTACTCACCAGTCACAGAAAAGCATCTTACGGATGGCATGACAGTAAGAGAATTATG
CAGTGCTGCCATAACCATGAGTGATAACACTGCGGCCAACTTACTTCTGACAACGATCGGAGGACCGAAG
GAGCTAACCGCTTTTTTGCACAACATGGGGGATCATGTAACTCGCCTTGATCGTTGGGAACCGGAGCTGA
ATGAAGCCATACCAAACGACGAGCGTGACACCACGATGCCTGTAGCAATGGCAACAACGTTGCGCAAACT
ATTAACTGGCGAACTACTTACTCTAGCTTCCCGGCAACAATTGATAGACTGGATGGAGGCGGATAAAGTT
GCAGGACCACTTCTGCGCTCGGCCCTTCCGGCTGGCTGGTTTATTGCTGATAAATCTGGAGCCGGTGAGC
GTGGCTCTCGCGGTATCATTGCAGCACTGGGGCCAGATGGTAAGCCCTCCCGTATCGTAGTTATCTACAC
GACGGGGAGTCAGGCAACTATGGATGAACGAAATAGACAGATCGCTGAGATAGGTGCCTCACTGATTAAG
CATTGGTAACTGTCAGACCAAGTTTACTCATATATACTTTAGATTGATTTAAAACTTCATTTTTAATTTA
AAAGGATCTAGGTGAAGATCCTTTTTGATAATCTCATGACCAAAATCCCTTAACGTGAGTTTTCGTTCCA
CTGAGCGTCAGACCCCGAACCTCAGATCCTTCCGTATTTAGCCAGTATGTTCTCTAGTGTGGTTCGTTGT
TTTTGCGTGAGCCATGAGAACGAACCATTGAGATCATACTTACTTTGCATGTCACTCAAAAATTTTGCCT
CAAAACTGGTGAGCTGAATTTTTGCAGTTAAAGCATCGTGTAGTGTTTTTCTTAGTCCGTTATGTAGGTA
GGAATCTGATGTAATGGTTGTTGGTATTTTGTCACCATTCATTTTTATCTGGTTGTTCTCAAGTTCGGTT
ACGAGATCCATTTGTCTATCTAGTTCAACTTGGAAAATCAACGTATCAGTCGGGCGGCCTCGCTTATCAA
CCACCAATTTCATATTGCTGTAAGTGTTTAAATCTTTACTTATTGGTTTCAAAACCCATTGGTTAAGCCT
TTTAAACTCATGGTAGTTATTTTCAAGCATTAACATGAACTTAAATTCATCAAGGCTAATCTCTATATTT
GCCTTGTGAGTTTTCTTTTGTGTTAGTTCTTTTAATAACCACTCATAAATCCTCATAGAGTATTTGTTTT
CAAAAGACTTAACATGTTCCAGATTATATTTTATGAATTTTTTTAACTGGAAAAGATAAGGCAATATCTC
TTCACTAAAAACTAATTCTAATTTTTCGCTTGAGAACTTGGCATAGTTTGTCCACTGGAAAATCTCAAAG
CCTTTAACCAAAGGATTCCTGATTTCCACAGTTCTCGTCATCAGCTCTCTGGTTGCTTTAGCTAATACAC
CATAAGCATTTTCCCTACTGATGTTCATCATCTGAGCGTATTGGTTATAAGTGAACGATACCGTCCGTTC
TTTCCTTGTAGGGTTTTCAATCGTGGGGTTGAGTAGTGCCACACAGCATAAAATTAGCTTGGTTTCATGC
TCCGTTAAGTCATAGCGACTAATCGCTAGTTCATTTGCTTTGAAAACAACTAATTCAGACATACATCTCA
ATTGGTCTAGGTGATTTTAATCACTATACCAATTGAGATGGGCTAGTCAATGATAATTACTAGTCCTTTT
CCTTTGAGTTGTGGGTATCTGTAAATTCTGCTAGACCTTTGCTGGAAAACTTGTAAATTCTGCTAGACCC
TCTGTAAATTCCGCTAGACCTTTGTGTGTTTTTTTTGTTTATATTCAAGTGGTTATAATTTATAGAATAA
AGAAAGAATAAAAAAAGATAAAAAGAATAGATCCCAGCCCTGTGTATAACTCACTACTTTAGTCAGTTCC
GCAGTATTACAAAAGGATGTCGCAAACGCTGTTTGCTCCTCTACAAAACAGACCTTAAAACCCTAAAGGC
TTAAGTAGCACCCTCGCAAGCTCGGGCAAATCGCTGAATATTCCTTTTGTCTCCGACCATCAGGCACCTG
AGTCGCTGTCTTTTTCGTGACATTCAGTTCGCTGCGCTCACGGCTCTGGCAGTGAATGGGGGTAAATGGC
ACTACAGGCGCCTTTTATGGATTCATGCAAGGAAACTACCCATAATACAAGAAAAGCCCGTCACGGGCTT
CTCAGGGCGTTTTATGGCGGATCTGCTATGTGGTGCTATCTGACTTTTTGCTGTTCAGCAGTTCCTGCCC
TCTGATTTTCCAGTCTGACCACTTCGGATTATCCCGTGACAGGTCATTCAGACTGGCTAATGCACCCAGT
AAGGCAGCGGTATCATCAACTGGCTGTTTTGGCGGATGAGAGAAGATTTTCAGCCTGATACAGATTAAAT
CAGAACGCAGAAGCGGTCTGATAAAACAGAATTTGCCTGGCGGCAGTAGCGCGGTGGTCCCACCTGACCC
CATGCCGAACTCAGAAGTGAAACGCCGTAGCGCCGATGGTAGTGTGGGGTCTCCCCATGCGAGAGTAGGG
AACTGCCAGGCATCAAATAAAACGAAAGGCTCAGTCGAAAGACTGGGCCTTTCGTTTTATCTGTTGTTTG
TCGGTGAACGCTCTCCTGAGTAGGACAAATCCGCCGGGAGCGGATTTGAACGTTGCGAAGCAACGGCCCG
GAGGGTGGCGGGCAGGACGCCCGCCATAAACTGCCAGGCATCAAATTAAGCAGAAGGCCATCCTGACGGA
TGGCCTTTTTGCGTTTCTACAAACTCGCTAGCAAGTAAGGCCGACTGCTTCACAACCGCACTTTGATTTA
ATAGACCATACCGTCTATTATTTCTGGAACATTTAACTTTAAGAAGGAGATATACATATGCGTAAAGGTG
AAGAACTGTTCACCGGTGTTGTTCCGATCCTGGTTGAACTGGACGGTGACGTTAACGGTCACAAATTCTC
TGTTCGTGGTGAAGGTGAAGGTGACGCTACCAACGGTAAACTGACCCTGAAATTCATCTGCACCACCGGT
AAACTGCCGGTTCCGTGGCCGACCCTGGTTACCACCCTGACCTACGGTGTTCAGTGCTTCGCTCGTTACC
CGGACCACATGAAACAGCACGACTTCTTCAAATCTGCTATGCCGGAAGGTTACGTTCAGGAACGTACCAT
CTCTTTCAAAGACGACGGTACCTACAAAACCCGTGCTGAAGTTAAATTCGAAGGTGACACCCTGGTTAAC
CGTATCGAACTGAAAGGTATCGACTTCAAAGAAGACGGTAACATCCTGGGTCACAAACTGGAATACAACT
TCAACTCTCACAACGTTTACATCACCGCTGACAAACAGAAAAACGGTATCAAAGCTAACTTCAAAATCCG
TCACAACGTTGAAGACGGTTCTGTTCAGCTGGCTGACCACTACCAGCAGAACACCCCGATCGGTGACGGT
CCGGTTCTGTTGCCGGACAACCACTACCTGTCTACCCAGTCTGTTCTGTCTAAAGACCCGAACGAAAAAC
GTGACCACATGGTTCTGCTGGAATTCGTTACCGCTGCTGGTATCACCCACGGTATGGACGAACTGTACAA
AGATGCATGCCAGTTCTAGCATAACCCTAATGAGTGAGCTAACTTACATTAATTGCGTTGCGCCTTAATT
AACGGCACTCCTCAGCAAATATAATGACCCTCTTGATAACCCAAGAGGGCATTTTTTAATGCCCATGGCG
TTTACCACAGCTAACACCACGTCGTCCCTATCTGCTGCCCTAGGTCTATGAGTGGTTGCTGGATAACTTT
ACGGGCATGCATAAGGCTCGTAGGCTATATTCAGGGAGACCACAACGGTTTCCCTCTACAAATAATTTTG
TTTAACTTTGAAATAAGGAGGTAATACAAATGCCGCTGACCGACACCCCGCCGTCTGTTCCGCAGAAACC
GCGTCGTGGTCGTCCGCGTGGTGCTCCGGACGCTTCTCTGGCTCACCAGTCTCTGATCCGTGCTGGTCTG
GAACACCTGACCGAAAAAGGTTACTCTTCTGTTGGTGTTGACGAAATCCTGAAAGCTGCTCGTGTTCCGA
AAGGTTCTTTCTACCACTACTTCCGTAACAAAGCTGACTTCGGTCTGGCTCTGATCGAAGCTTACGACAC
CTACTTCGCTCGTCTCCTCGACCAGGCGTTCCTGGACGGTTCGCTGGCTCCGCTGGCTCGTCTGCGTCTG
TTCACCCGTATGGCTGAAGAAGGTATGGCTCGTCACGGTTTCCGTCGTGGTTGCCTGGTTGGTAACCTGG
GTCAGGAAATGGGTGCTCTGCCGGACGACTTCCGTGCTGCTCTGATCGGTGTTCTGGAAACCTGGCAGCG
TCGTACCGCTCAGCTGTTCCGTGAAGCTCAGGCTTGCGGTGAACTGTCTGCTGACCACGACCCGGACGCT
CTGGCTGAAGCTTTCTGGATCGGTTGGGAAGGTGCTATCCTGCGTGCTAAACTGGAACTGCGTCCGGACC
CGCTGCACTCTTTCACCCGTACCTTCGGTCGTCACTTCGTTACCCGTACCCATGAATAATAAGCGACTAA
AAAATTGAATGTAGGAAACCAACATGCCAGTTCGAGCAATAACTAGCATAACCCCTTGGGGCCTCTAAAC
GGGTCTTGAGGGGTTTTTTGCTGAAACCTCAGGCATTTGAGAAGCACACGGTCACACT
