Features (pLannotate 1.2.2; 12 found; start..end, strand, type, name):
      1..58      +  promoter       AmpR promoter (fragment): bla
     59..919     +  CDS            AmpR: β-lactamase; bla; confers resistance to ampicillin, carbenicillin, and related antibiotics
   1072..2022    -  CDS            Rep101: RepA protein needed for replication with the pSC101 origin; rep101
   2070..2292    -  rep_origin     pSC101 ori: low-copy replication origin that requires the Rep101 protein
   2835..2950    +  ncRNA          5S rRNA: Accession: RF00001 - 5S ribosomal RNA
   2954..3040    +  terminator     rrnB T1 terminator: Escherichia coli rrnB; transcription terminator T1 from the E. coli rrnB gene
   3132..3159    +  terminator     rrnB T2 terminator: transcription terminator T2 from the E. coli rrnB gene
   3252..3270    +  RBS            RBS (fragment): efficient ribosome binding site from bacteriophage T7 gene 10 (Olins and Rangwala, 1989)
   3278..3991    +  CDS            Superfolder GFP: Superfolder GFP is a basic (constitutively fluorescent) green fluorescent protein published in 2005, derived from Aequorea victoria. It is reported to be a very rapidly-maturing weak dimer.
   4020..4041    -  protein_bind   CAP binding site: CAP binding activates transcription in the presence of cAMP. E. coli catabolite activator protein
   4300..4956    +  CDS            acuR: ACUR_RHOS4 - Experimental evidence at protein level: Swiss-Prot protein existence level 1. A transcriptional repressor for its operon. Probably binds to 2 operator sequences in the promoter. From Rhodobacter sphaeroides (strain ATCC 17023 / DSM 158 / JCM 6121 / NBRC 12203 / NCIMB 8253 / ATH 2.4.1.) (Cereibacter sphaeroides).
   5013..5060    +  terminator     T7 terminator: transcription terminator for bacteriophage T7 RNA polymerase
>Addgene plasmid #62568 | pJKR-L-acuR | addgene full sequence | sequence record 115689
TCCGCTCATGAGACAATAACCCTGATAAATGCTTCAATAATATTGAAAAAGGAAGAGTATGAGTATTCAA
CATTTCCGTGTCGCCCTTATTCCCTTTTTTGCGGCATTTTGCCTTCCTGTTTTTGCTCACCCAGAAACGC
TGGTGAAAGTAAAAGATGCTGAAGATCAGTTGGGTGCACGAGTGGGTTACATCGAACTGGATCTCAACAG
CGGTAAGATCCTTGAGAGTTTTCGCCCCGAAGAACGTTTTCCAATGATGAGCACTTTTAAAGTTCTGCTA
TGTGGCGCGGTATTATCCCGTATTGACGCCGGGCAAGAGCAACTCGGTCGCCGCATACACTATTCTCAGA
ATGACTTGGTTGAGTACTCACCAGTCACAGAAAAGCATCTTACGGATGGCATGACAGTAAGAGAATTATG
CAGTGCTGCCATAACCATGAGTGATAACACTGCGGCCAACTTACTTCTGACAACGATCGGAGGACCGAAG
GAGCTAACCGCTTTTTTGCACAACATGGGGGATCATGTAACTCGCCTTGATCGTTGGGAACCGGAGCTGA
ATGAAGCCATACCAAACGACGAGCGTGACACCACGATGCCTGTAGCAATGGCAACAACGTTGCGCAAACT
ATTAACTGGCGAACTACTTACTCTAGCTTCCCGGCAACAATTGATAGACTGGATGGAGGCGGATAAAGTT
GCAGGACCACTTCTGCGCTCGGCCCTTCCGGCTGGCTGGTTTATTGCTGATAAATCTGGAGCCGGTGAGC
GTGGCTCTCGCGGTATCATTGCAGCACTGGGGCCAGATGGTAAGCCCTCCCGTATCGTAGTTATCTACAC
GACGGGGAGTCAGGCAACTATGGATGAACGAAATAGACAGATCGCTGAGATAGGTGCCTCACTGATTAAG
CATTGGTAACTGTCAGACCAAGTTTACTCATATATACTTTAGATTGATTTAAAACTTCATTTTTAATTTA
AAAGGATCTAGGTGAAGATCCTTTTTGATAATCTCATGACCAAAATCCCTTAACGTGAGTTTTCGTTCCA
CTGAGCGTCAGACCCCGAACCTCAGATCCTTCCGTATTTAGCCAGTATGTTCTCTAGTGTGGTTCGTTGT
TTTTGCGTGAGCCATGAGAACGAACCATTGAGATCATACTTACTTTGCATGTCACTCAAAAATTTTGCCT
CAAAACTGGTGAGCTGAATTTTTGCAGTTAAAGCATCGTGTAGTGTTTTTCTTAGTCCGTTATGTAGGTA
GGAATCTGATGTAATGGTTGTTGGTATTTTGTCACCATTCATTTTTATCTGGTTGTTCTCAAGTTCGGTT
ACGAGATCCATTTGTCTATCTAGTTCAACTTGGAAAATCAACGTATCAGTCGGGCGGCCTCGCTTATCAA
CCACCAATTTCATATTGCTGTAAGTGTTTAAATCTTTACTTATTGGTTTCAAAACCCATTGGTTAAGCCT
TTTAAACTCATGGTAGTTATTTTCAAGCATTAACATGAACTTAAATTCATCAAGGCTAATCTCTATATTT
GCCTTGTGAGTTTTCTTTTGTGTTAGTTCTTTTAATAACCACTCATAAATCCTCATAGAGTATTTGTTTT
CAAAAGACTTAACATGTTCCAGATTATATTTTATGAATTTTTTTAACTGGAAAAGATAAGGCAATATCTC
TTCACTAAAAACTAATTCTAATTTTTCGCTTGAGAACTTGGCATAGTTTGTCCACTGGAAAATCTCAAAG
CCTTTAACCAAAGGATTCCTGATTTCCACAGTTCTCGTCATCAGCTCTCTGGTTGCTTTAGCTAATACAC
CATAAGCATTTTCCCTACTGATGTTCATCATCTGAGCGTATTGGTTATAAGTGAACGATACCGTCCGTTC
TTTCCTTGTAGGGTTTTCAATCGTGGGGTTGAGTAGTGCCACACAGCATAAAATTAGCTTGGTTTCATGC
TCCGTTAAGTCATAGCGACTAATCGCTAGTTCATTTGCTTTGAAAACAACTAATTCAGACATACATCTCA
ATTGGTCTAGGTGATTTTAATCACTATACCAATTGAGATGGGCTAGTCAATGATAATTACTAGTCCTTTT
CCTTTGAGTTGTGGGTATCTGTAAATTCTGCTAGACCTTTGCTGGAAAACTTGTAAATTCTGCTAGACCC
TCTGTAAATTCCGCTAGACCTTTGTGTGTTTTTTTTGTTTATATTCAAGTGGTTATAATTTATAGAATAA
AGAAAGAATAAAAAAAGATAAAAAGAATAGATCCCAGCCCTGTGTATAACTCACTACTTTAGTCAGTTCC
GCAGTATTACAAAAGGATGTCGCAAACGCTGTTTGCTCCTCTACAAAACAGACCTTAAAACCCTAAAGGC
TTAAGTAGCACCCTCGCAAGCTCGGGCAAATCGCTGAATATTCCTTTTGTCTCCGACCATCAGGCACCTG
AGTCGCTGTCTTTTTCGTGACATTCAGTTCGCTGCGCTCACGGCTCTGGCAGTGAATGGGGGTAAATGGC
ACTACAGGCGCCTTTTATGGATTCATGCAAGGAAACTACCCATAATACAAGAAAAGCCCGTCACGGGCTT
CTCAGGGCGTTTTATGGCGGATCTGCTATGTGGTGCTATCTGACTTTTTGCTGTTCAGCAGTTCCTGCCC
TCTGATTTTCCAGTCTGACCACTTCGGATTATCCCGTGACAGGTCATTCAGACTGGCTAATGCACCCAGT
AAGGCAGCGGTATCATCAACTGGCTGTTTTGGCGGATGAGAGAAGATTTTCAGCCTGATACAGATTAAAT
CAGAACGCAGAAGCGGTCTGATAAAACAGAATTTGCCTGGCGGCAGTAGCGCGGTGGTCCCACCTGACCC
CATGCCGAACTCAGAAGTGAAACGCCGTAGCGCCGATGGTAGTGTGGGGTCTCCCCATGCGAGAGTAGGG
AACTGCCAGGCATCAAATAAAACGAAAGGCTCAGTCGAAAGACTGGGCCTTTCGTTTTATCTGTTGTTTG
TCGGTGAACGCTCTCCTGAGTAGGACAAATCCGCCGGGAGCGGATTTGAACGTTGCGAAGCAACGGCCCG
GAGGGTGGCGGGCAGGACGCCCGCCATAAACTGCCAGGCATCAAATTAAGCAGAAGGCCATCCTGACGGA
TGGCCTTTTTGCGTTTCTACAAACTCTGCTAGCAAGTAAGGCCGACGCTTCACAACCGCACTTTGATTTA
ATAGACCATACCGTCTATTATTTCTGGAACATTTAACTTTAAGAAGGAGATATACATATGCGTAAAGGTG
AAGAACTGTTCACCGGTGTTGTTCCGATCCTGGTTGAACTGGACGGTGACGTTAACGGTCACAAATTCTC
TGTTCGTGGTGAAGGTGAAGGTGACGCTACCAACGGTAAACTGACCCTGAAATTCATCTGCACCACCGGT
AAACTGCCGGTTCCGTGGCCGACCCTGGTTACCACCCTGACCTACGGTGTTCAGTGCTTCGCTCGTTACC
CGGACCACATGAAACAGCACGACTTCTTCAAATCTGCTATGCCGGAAGGTTACGTTCAGGAACGTACCAT
CTCTTTCAAAGACGACGGTACCTACAAAACCCGTGCTGAAGTTAAATTCGAAGGTGACACCCTGGTTAAC
CGTATCGAACTGAAAGGTATCGACTTCAAAGAAGACGGTAACATCCTGGGTCACAAACTGGAATACAACT
TCAACTCTCACAACGTTTACATCACCGCTGACAAACAGAAAAACGGTATCAAAGCTAACTTCAAAATCCG
TCACAACGTTGAAGACGGTTCTGTTCAGCTGGCTGACCACTACCAGCAGAACACCCCGATCGGTGACGGT
CCGGTTCTGTTGCCGGACAACCACTACCTGTCTACCCAGTCTGTTCTGTCTAAAGACCCGAACGAAAAAC
GTGACCACATGGTTCTGCTGGAATTCGTTACCGCTGCTGGTATCACCCACGGTATGGACGAACTGTACAA
AGATGCATGCCAGTTCTAGCATAACCCTAATGAGTGAGCTAACTTACATTAATTGCGTTGCGCCTTAATT
AACGGCACTCCTCAGCAAATATAATGACCCTCTTGATAACCCAAGAGGGCATTTTTTAATGCCCATGGCG
TTTACCACAGCTAACACCACGTCGTCCCTATCTGCTGCCCTAGGTCTATGAGTGGTTGCTGGATAACTTT
ACGGGCATGCATAAGGCTCGTAGGCTATATTCAGGGAGACCACAACGGTTTCCCTCTACAAATAATTTTG
TTTAACTTTGAAATAAGGAGGTAATACAAATGCCGCTGACCGACACCCCGCCGTCTGTTCCGCAGAAACC
GCGTCGTGGTCGTCCGCGTGGTGCTCCGGACGCTTCTCTGGCTCACCAGTCTCTGATCCGTGCTGGTCTG
GAACACCTGACCGAAAAAGGTTACTCTTCTGTTGGTGTTGACGAAATCCTGAAAGCTGCTCGTGTTCCGA
AAGGTTCTTTCTACCACTACTTCCGTAACAAAGCTGACTTCGGTCTGGCTCTGATCGAAGCTTACGACAC
CTACTTCGCTCGTCTCCTCGACCAGGCGTTCCTGGACGGTTCGCTGGCTCCGCTGGCTCGTCTGCGTCTG
TTCACCCGTATGGCTGAAGAAGGTATGGCTCGTCACGGTTTCCGTCGTGGTTGCCTGGTTGGTAACCTGG
GTCAGGAAATGGGTGCTCTGCCGGACGACTTCCGTGCTGCTCTGATCGGTGTTCTGGAAACCTGGCAGCG
TCGTACCGCTCAGCTGTTCCGTGAAGCTCAGGCTTGCGGTGAACTGTCTGCTGACCACGACCCGGACGCT
CTGGCTGAAGCTTTCTGGATCGGTTGGGAAGGTGCTATCCTGCGTGCTAAACTGGAACTGCGTCCGGACC
CGCTGCACTCTTTCACCCGTACCTTCGGTCGTCACTTCGTTACCCGTACCCATGAATAATAAGCGACTAA
AAAATTGAATGTAGGAAACCAACATGCCAGTTCGAGCAATAACTAGCATAACCCCTTGGGGCCTCTAAAC
GGGTCTTGAGGGGTTTTTTGCTGAAACCTCAGGCATTTGAGAAGCACACGGTCACACT
