>Addgene plasmid #62568 | pJKR-L-acuR | addgene partial sequence | sequence record 115688 | sfGFP-R 5'-gaacgtaaccttccggcata-3'
GGCAGTAGCGCGGTGGTCCCACCTGACCCCATGCCGAACTCAGAAGTGAAACGCCGTAGCGCCGATGGTA
GTGTGGGGTCTCCCCATGCGAGAGTAGGGAACTGCCAGGCATCAAATAAAACGAAAGGCTCAGTCGAAAG
ACTGGGCCTTTCGTTTTATCTGTTGTTTGTCGGTGAACGCTCTCCTGAGTAGGACAAATCCGCCGGGAGC
GGATTTGAACGTTGCGAAGCAACGGCCCGGAGGGTGGCGGGCAGGACGCCCGCCATAAACTGCCAGGCAT
CAAATTAAGCAGAAGGCCATCCTGACGGATGGCCTTTTTGCGTTTCTACAAACTCGCTAGCAAGTAAGGC
CGACTGCTTCACAACCGCACTTTGATTTAATAGACCATACCGTCTATTATTTCTGGAACATTTAACTTTA
AGAAGGAGATATACATATGCGTAAAGGTGAAGAACTGTTCACCGGTGTTGTTCCGATCCTGGTTGAACTG
GACGGTGACGTTAACGGTCACAAATTCTCTGTTCGTGGTGAAGGTGAAGGTGACGCTACCAACGGTAAAC
TGACCCTGAAATTCATCTGCACCACCGGTAAACTGCCGGTTCCGTGGCCGACCCTGGTTACCACCCTGAC
CTACGGTGTTCAGTGCTTCGCTCGTTAC
